>Addgene plasmid #146689 | pAc5.1A-DmDCP2-E361Q-dsRNAres-V5His6_J | depositor full sequence | sequence record 289135 | Full Sequence
CTTCAAGGAATTAATTCTATATTCTAAAAACACAAATGATACTTCTAAAAAAAATCATGAATGGCATCAA
CTCTGAATCAAATCTTTGCAGATGCACCTACTTCTCATTTCCACTGTCACATCATTTTTCCAGATCTCGC
TGCCTGTTATGTGGCCCACAAACCAAGACACGTTTTATGGCCATTAAAGCTGGCTGATCGTCGCCAAACA
CCAAATACATATCAATATGTACATTCGAGAAAGAAGCGATCAAAGAAGCGTCTTCGGGCGAGTAGGAGAA
TGCGGAGGAGAAGGAGAACGAGCTGATCTAGTATCTCTCCACAATCCAATGCCAACTGACCAACTGGCCA
TATTCGGAGCAATTTGAAGCCAATTTCCATCGCCTGGCGATCGCTCCATTCTTGGCTATATGTTTTTCAC
CGTTCCCGGGGCCATTTTCAAAGACTCGTCGGTAAGATAAGATTGTGTCACTCGCTGTCTCTCTTCATTT
GTCGAAGAATGCTGAGGAATTTCGCGATGACGTCGGCGAGTATTTTGAAGAATGAGAATAATTTGTATTT
ATACGAAAATCAGTTAGTGGAATTTTCTACAAAAACATGTTATCTATAGATAATTTTGTTGCAAAATATG
TTGACTATGACAAAGATTGTATGTATATACCTTTAATGTATTCTCATTTTCTTATGTATTTATAATGGCA
ATGATGATACTGATGATATTTTAAGATGATGCCAGACCACAGGCTGATTTCTGCGTCTTTTGCCGAACGC
AGTGCATGTGCGGTTGTTGTTTTTTGGAATAGTTTCAATTTTCGGACTGTCCGCTTTGATTTCAGTTTCT
TGGCTTATTCAAAAAGCAAAGTAAAGCCAAAAAAGCGAGATGGCAATACCAAATGCGGCAAAACGGTAGT
GGAAGGAAAGGGGTGCGGGGCAGCGGAAGGAAGGGTGGGGCGGGGCGTGGCGGGGTCTGTGGCTGGGCGC
GACGTCACCGACGTTGGAGCCACTCCTTTGACCATGTGTGCGTGTGTGTATTATTCGTGTCTCGCCACTC
GCCGGTTGTTTTTTTCTTTTTATCTCGCTCTCTCTAGCGCCATCTCGTACGCATGCTCAACGCACCGCAT
GTTGCCGTGTCCTTTATGCGTCATTTTGGCTCGAAATAGGCAATTATTTAAACAAAGATTAGTCAACGAA
AACGCTAAAATAAATAAGTCTACAATATGGTTACTTATTGCCATGTGTGTGCAGCCAACGATAGCAACAA
AAGCAACAACACAGTGGCTTTCCCTCTTTCACTTTTTGTTTGCAAGCGCGTGCGAGCAAGACGGCACGAC
CGGCAAACGCAATTACGCTGACAAAGAGCAGACGAAGTTTTGGCCGAAAAACATCAAGGCGCCTGATACG
AATGCATTTGCAATAACAATTGCGATATTTAATATTGTTTATGAAGCTGTTTGACTTCAAAACACACAAA
AAAAAAAATAAAACAAATTATTTGAAAGAGAATTAGGAATCGGACAGCTTATCGTTACGGGCTAACAGCA
CACCGAGACGAAATAGCTTACCTGACGTCACAGCCTCTGGAAGAACTGCCGCCAAGCAGAGAGAGAGAGA
AAAAGAGGGAGAGCAGCTTAGACCGCATGTGCTTGTGTGTGAGGCGTCTCTCTCTTCGTCTCCTGTTTGC
GCAAACGCATAGACTGCACTGAGAAAATCGATTACCTATTTTTTATGAATGAATATTTGCACTATTACTA
TTCAAAACTATTAAGATAGCAATCACATTCAATAGCCAAATACTATACCACCTGAGCGATGCAACGAAAT
GATCAATTTGAGCAAAAATGCTGCATATTTAGGACGGCATCATTATAGAAATGCTTCTTGCTGTGTACTT
TTCTCTCGTCTGGCAGCTGTTTCGCCGTTATTGTTAAAACCGGCTTAAGTTAGGTGTGTTTTCTACGACT
AGTGATGCCCCTACTAGAAGATGTGTGTTGCACAAATGTCCCTGAATAACCAATTTGAAGTGCAGATAGC
AGTAAACGTAAGCTAATATGAATATTATTTAACTGTAATGTTTTAATATCGCTGGACATTACTAATAAAC
CCACTATAAACACATGTACATATGTATGTTTTGGCATACAATGAGTAGTTGGGGAAAAAATGTGTAAAAG
CACCGTGACCATCACAGCATAAAGATAACCAGCTGAAGTATCGAATATGAGTAACCCCCAAATTGAATCA
CATGCCGCAACTGATAGGACCCATGGAAGTACACTCTTCATGGCGATATACAAGACACACACAAGCACGA
ACACCCAGTTGCGGAGGAAATTCTCCGTAAATGAAAACCCAATCGGCGAACAATTCATACCCATATATGG
TAAAAGTTTTGAACGCGACTTGAGAGCGGAGAGCATTGCGGCTGATAAGGTTTTAGCGCTAAGCGGGCTT
TATAAAACGGGCTGCGGGACCAGTTTTCATATCACTACCGTTTGAGTTCTTGTGCTGTGTGGATACTCCT
CCCGACACAAAGCCGCTCCATCAGCCAGCAGTCGTCTAATCCAGAGACCCCGGATCGGGGTACCTACTAG
TCCAGTGTGGTGGAATTCTGCAGATAAGTGATATCCCAACATGGAGATTGCCTTGTTGATTAACAATGCT
GTGGCCGTGGTGACCGCTTCGGCTAGTGCTGCTGTGTCGGCTAGTGCCTCCGTGGGATCCTCCTCCAAAG
ACGACAATGTGAATAACCTCGCCCTGCTGGCCAGCTTGACCCTACAGAAGGTCCTGAACATTAATAACAA
TAACAATCAACATTCCAAAAATAATAATCATTCCGATAACTCCAACTCCAAGCAGCATGAACAGCAGAAG
CAACAACAACAGCCCCAGCGCCGCAATCTGGATATCAAGTCCGAATACGACGTTTTGAATCAGCTGTTGA
AGACCGGCGCCGTGTTTACGGCTACCCCGACCGCCCCCATCGCTATTGAGCGCCGCAAACAAACCCAACA
ACAACAGCGCCCCTACGCCCAGCAAGCCCACCAGCAACAACAACAAAAACAGCGTCTGAATTCGAGCATT
TCCAGCACGCATTCCAGCACCAGCACCAATAGCAGCTATGGATCCTCGTCGAGCGAAGACGCAGCTGGAA
CTTCGGCTCCCACTGGTGCTGGAGAGGTGGTTACTTCCGCTGCTCTAACTCCCCGAGCTTCCACAACAAA
AGCTAGCTCCAACAAGCTGCCCGAAAAGAGCAAGATCCCCAGCGACATTCTGGACGACTTGGCTTCCCGC
TTCATTATTAACGTGCCCGATATGGAACTGAATAACCTCATACGTATGTGTTTCCAAATCGAACTGGCCC
ATTGGTTCTATTTGGATTTCTTTTGTGCCCCCGAATCTGGCGAGGATGGCGAGACCCCGAAGTGCGTGCA
ACGAAAGCTGCCATCGGTGGGCATCAAGCAGTTTGCCATGCAGTTGTTCCAACACATTCCCTTCCTGAAC
AAACATTTTGGCACCGTGGATCAAATCCTGGACGAGTGGAAGAACTACAAGCTATCGGTGCCCACTTATG
GCGCTATTCTGGTGTCCGAGGATCACAATCACTGCTTGCTAGTGCAGTCCTACTTCGCGCGCAACTCCTG
GGGATTTCCCAAGGGCAAGATCAATGAGAACGAAGACCCAGCCCATTGTGCAACGAGAGAGGTTTATGAG
CAGACCGGGTTCGATATCACGGACCTAATCGATGCCAACGACTACATCGAGGCGTTCATCAACTACCAGT
ACACGCGGCTGTACGTGGTGCGAAACATACCGATGGACACGCAGTTCGCGCCCCGCACTCGCAACGAGAT
CAAGTGCTGCGACTGGTTCCGTATCGATGCGCTGCCGGTGAACAAGAACGATGCCATATCAAAGGCCAAG
TTGGGCAAGACCTCCAACTCCTTCTTCATGATTATGCCGTTTGTGAAGCGCCTGAAGAAGTGGGTGAACG
ATCGGAAGGCTGGAATCGAGCCGCGTCGCCGCAAATTCTCTGGTCAGCAATCGCCAAAAGCGGCCTCGCC
CACCAATATGAACGGAAATTGCAAGAAGGACGTCACAGGAGTGCGAAATGAATCGCAACGACAGAGGCAC
AAGTCCATGGGCGACTTGGATGGCGTCAAATTGAATAATCTCAATGGCAAGGGGACCGTTGGAACGGGAG
CGGGATCGGCAGCTTCCGCCTCCGCCACCGCTGCCATCAACTCGATGAACATATGCAATAGCAATGGGAA
ACGCAATAAGCAAAATGCGGCTGCGGGCAGCAATCAGGCAACGCCAACTACAATAGCAACGCCAATGACG
TCAAATGGCGCCGTCGTAGGAGGTACTGTATCCTCGAAGCGTCAACTGTTCCATAGCCAAAGTCAGGACG
ATGCGCAGCAATCGGCAAGCAATGAGAAGATTGTCAGCTCCTTCGATTTAATACGCAAGGAGAAGCAGCA
ACAACTTAAGGCAGCTAAGGCGCAAAAGCAGCAGCAACAACAGCAGCAACGATCGCGCACCAAGTCGCAG
AGTGATAAGCAGTACAATCCACAGCAGCCAGTCAAAATCCTGGGACAACAGCAGCCCACAACGGGCATGG
ATTTGATAGCCATGCTATCGGCAGCGGCGGCAGCTCAAAAGACACCAAACAACGAGCAGCAAACACAAGA
GAAGCAGCAGCAGCAACAACGACCACGACCTGCTTCAGTGTCGCTTAACCTTGGAGCAGGCAGTGCCACA
GGAGCAACAACATCAGCTCCGGATGCCCAGTACATGCACAGGCTGCAGCGCATGGCATCGGGCACAAATT
TGAGGATTCTGAAGCGGGCACAGTCGCAGCAGCCGCAGCAGCACCATCAGCAACAGTTGCAACTAGAACA
GCAACAACAGCAGCAGCAGCAGCTGGGAATCGACTTTACGCCAAATTTGAATTCGTGGACGAATTTCTCC
TTTACCAAGAACTTCATAGCAAATGTGTTTTGCCTCGAGTCTAGAGGGCCCTTCGAAGGTAAGCCTATCC
CTAACCCTCTCCTCGGTCTCGATTCTACGCGTACCGGTCATCATCACCATCACCATTGAGTTTAAACCCG
CTGATCAGCCTCGACTGTGCCTTCTAAGGCCTGAGCTCGCTGATCAGCCTCGATCGAGGATCCAGACATG
ATAAGATACATTGATGAGTTTGGACAAACCACAACTAGAATGCAGTGAAAAAAATGCTTTATTTGTGAAA
TTTGTGATGCTATTGCTTTATTTGTAACCATTATAAGCTGCAATAAACAAGTTAACAACAACAATTGCAT
TCATTTTATGTTTCAGGTTCAGGGGGAGGTGTGGGAGGTTTTTTAAAGCAAGTAAAACCTCTACAAATGT
GGTATGGCTGATTATGATCAGTCGACCGATGCCCTTGAGAGCCTTCAACCCAGTCAGCTCCTTCCGGTGG
GCGCGGGGCATGACTATCGTCGCCGCACTTATGACTGTCTTCTTTATCATGCAACTCGTAGGACAGGTGC
CGGCAGCGCTCTGGGTCATTTTCGGCGAGGACCGCTTTCGCTGGAGCGCGACGATGATCGGCCTGTCGCT
TGCGGTATTCGGAATCTTGCACGCCCTCGCTCAAGCCTTCGTCACTGGTCCCGCCACCAAACGTTTCGGC
GAGAAGCAGGCCATTATCGCCGGCATGGCGGCCGACGCGCTGGGCTACGTCTTGCTGGCGTTCGCGACGC
GAGGCTGGATGGCCTTCCCCATTATGATTCTTCTCGCTTCCGGCGGCATCGGGATGCCCGCGTTGCAGGC
CATGCTGTCCAGGCAGGTAGATGACGACCATCAGGGACAGCTTCAAGGATCGCTCGCGGCTCTTACCAGC
CAGCAAAAGGCCAGGAACCGTAAAAAGGCCGCGTTGCTGGCGTTTTTCCATAGGCTCCGCCCCCCTGACG
AGCATCACAAAAATCGACGCTCAAGTCAGAGGTGGCGAAACCCGACAGGACTATAAAGATACCAGGCGTT
TCCCCCTGGAAGCTCCCTCGTGCGCTCTCCTGTTCCGACCCTGCCGCTTACCGGATACCTGTCCGCCTTT
CTCCCTTCGGGAAGCGTGGCGCTTTCTCAATGCTCACGCTGTAGGTATCTCAGTTCGGTGTAGGTCGTTC
GCTCCAAGCTGGGCTGTGTGCACGAACCCCCCGTTCAGCCCGACCGCTGCGCCTTATCCGGTAACTATCG
TCTTGAGTCCAACCCGGTAAGACACGACTTATCGCCACTGGCAGCAGCCACTGGTAACAGGATTAGCAGA
GCGAGGTATGTAGGCGGTGCTACAGAGTTCTTGAAGTGGTGGCCTAACTACGGCTACACTAGAAGGACAG
TATTTGGTATCTGCGCTCTGCTGAAGCCAGTTACCTTCGGAAAAAGAGTTGGTAGCTCTTGATCCGGCAA
ACAAACCACCGCTGGTAGCGGTGGTTTTTTTGTTTGCAAGCAGCAGATTACGCGCAGAAAAAAAGGATCT
CAAGAAGATCCTTTGATCTTTTCTACGGGGTCTGACGCTCAGTGGAACGAAAACTCACGTTAAGGGATTT
TGGTCATGAGATTATCAAAAAGGATCTTCACCTAGATCCTTTTAAATTAAAAATGAAGTTTTAAATCAAT
CTAAAGTATATATGAGTAAACTTGGTCTGACAGTTACCAATGCTTAATCAGTGAGGCACCTATCTCAGCG
ATCTGTCTATTTCGTTCATCCATAGTTGCCTGACTCCCCGTCGTGTAGATAACTACGATACGGGAGGGCT
TACCATCTGGCCCCAGTGCTGCAATGATACCGCGAGACCCACGCTCACCGGCTCCAGATTTATCAGCAAT
AAACCAGCCAGCCGGAAGGGCCGAGCGCAGAAGTGGTCCTGCAACTTTATCCGCCTCCATCCAGTCTATT
AATTGTTGCCGGGAAGCTAGAGTAAGTAGTTCGCCAGTTAATAGTTTGCGCAACGTTGTTGCCATTGCTG
CAGGCATCGTGGTGTCACGCTCGTCGTTTGGTATGGCTTCATTCAGCTCCGGTTCCCAACGATCAAGGCG
AGTTACATGATCCCCCATGTTGTGCAAAAAAGCGGTTAGCTCCTTCGGTCCTCCGATCGTTGTCAGAAGT
AAGTTGGCCGCAGTGTTATCACTCATGGTTATGGCAGCACTGCATAATTCTCTTACTGTCATGCCATCCG
TAAGATGCTTTTCTGTGACTGGTGAGTACTCAACCAAGTCATTCTGAGAATAGTGTATGCGGCGACCGAG
TTGCTCTTGCCCGGCGTCAACACGGGATAATACCGCGCCACATAGCAGAACTTTAAAAGTGCTCATCATT
GGAAAACGTTCTTCGGGGCGAAAACTCTCAAGGATCTTACCGCTGTTGAGATCCAGTTCGATGTAACCCA
CTCGTGCACCCAACTGATCTTCAGCATCTTTTACTTTCACCAGCGTTTCTGGGTGAGCAAAAACAGGAAG
GCAAAATGCCGCAAAAAAGGGAATAAGGGCGACACGGAAATGTTGAATACTCATACTCTTCCTTTTTCAA
TATTATTGAAGCATTTATCAGGGTTATTGTCTCATGAGCGGATACATATTTGAATGTATTTAGAAAAATA
AACAAATAGGGGTTCCGCGCACATTTCCCCGAAAAGTGCCACCTGACGTCTAAGAAACCATTATTATCAT
GACATTAACCTATAAAAATAGGCGTATCACGAGGCCCTTTCGT
Features (pLannotate 1.2.2; 9 found; start..end, strand, type, name):
     56..2568    +  promoter       Ac5 promoter: Drosophila melanogaster actin 5C promoter
   3255..3995    +  CDS            DCP2 (fragment): DCP2_HUMAN - Also known as NUDT20. Experimental evidence at protein level: Swiss-Prot protein existence level 1. Decapping metalloenzyme that catalyzes the cleavage of the cap structure on mRNAs (PubMed:12417715, PubMed:12218187, PubMed:12923261, PubMed:21070968, PubMed:28002401). Removes the 7- methyl guanine cap structure from mRNA molecules, yielding a 5'- phosphorylated mRNA fragment and 7m-GDP (PubMed:12486012, PubMed:12923261, PubMed:21070968, PubMed:28002401). Necessary for the degradation of mRNAs, both in normal mRNA turnover and in nonsense- mediated mRNA decay (PubMed:14527413). Pla
   5028..5069    +  CDS            V5 tag: epitope tag from simian virus 5
   5169..5303    -  polyA_signal   SV40 poly(A) signal: SV40 polyadenylation signal
   5326..5410    -  CDS            large T antigen (fragment): large T antigen from SV40 (simian virus 40)
   5411..5881    +  CDS            TcR (fragment): tetracycline efflux protein; tet; confers resistance to tetracycline
   5925..6513    -  rep_origin     ori: high-copy-number ColE1/pMB1/pBR322/pUC origin of replication
   6684..7544    -  CDS            AmpR: β-lactamase; bla; confers resistance to ampicillin, carbenicillin, and related antibiotics
   7545..7649    -  promoter       AmpR promoter: bla
