[The description below was written by a language model from this plasmid's Addgene catalogue record and pLannotate feature annotations shown in this document.]
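Description:
pAc5.1A-DmDCP2-E361Q-dsRNAres-V5His6_J is an insect-cell expression plasmid of about 7.7 kb carrying a mutant form of the Drosophila melanogaster mRNA decapping enzyme DCP2. The catalogue lists the backbone as unknown, although the plasmid name and the annotated parts point to a pAc5.1-type vector. It is maintained in E. coli through a ColE1/pUC-family origin and selected with ampicillin via a β-lactamase gene driven by its own bla promoter. The origin is annotated as a high-copy type, whereas the catalogue entry records the plasmid as low copy. Short fragments annotated as tetracycline resistance and SV40 large T antigen appear to be non-functional backbone remnants.

Expression is driven by the Drosophila actin 5C promoter, a strong constitutive promoter used in fly cell lines, and transcripts are terminated by an SV40 polyadenylation signal. The annotation software detected only part of the open reading frame, labelling it by similarity to human DCP2. The catalogue identifies the insert as the fly gene, so this hit most likely marks the conserved catalytic region rather than the full coding sequence. A V5 epitope tag lies downstream of the insert, and the name indicates a C-terminal V5-His6 fusion for detection or purification, although the His6 tag is not separately annotated.

The E361Q substitution is named in the record, but its effect is not described. The "dsRNAres" designation implies a coding sequence altered to escape dsRNA-mediated knockdown. This would allow the tagged mutant to be expressed in cells depleted of endogenous DCP2, as in complementation experiments studying mRNA decapping and decay.
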