Addgene plasmid #146689: pAc5.1A-DmDCP2-E361Q-dsRNAres-V5His6_J
Purpose: Insect Expression of DmDCP2-E361Q-dsRNAres
Depositing lab: Elisa Izaurralde. Depositing organization: Max Planck Institute for Developmental Biology. Publication: CUP promotes deadenylation and inhibits decapping of mRNA targets. Igreja C, Izaurralde E. Genes Dev. 2011 Sep 15;25(18):1955-67. doi: 10.1101/gad.17136311. PubMed 21937713.
Backbone
  Vector backbone: Unknown
  Vector type: Insect Expression
Growth in bacteria
  Bacterial resistance: Ampicillin, 100 μg/mL
  Growth temperature: 37°C
  Growth strain: DH5alpha
  Copy number: Low Copy
Gene/Insert
  Gene/Insert name: DmDCP2-E361Q-dsRNAres
  Species: D. melanogaster (fly)
  Entrez Gene: DCP2 (a.k.a. Dmel_CG6169, BEST:LD07107, CG6169, DCp2p, Dcp2, Dmel\CG6169, LD07107, dDCP2, dDcp, dDcp2, dcp2, l(3)tb)
  Cloning method: Unknown
Terms and licenses: Academic/Nonprofit Terms; Industry Terms: Not Available to Industry
Depositor comments: Plasmids from this collection were made available to the research community and donated after the lab closed. Please note that the sequence provided by the depositing laboratory may be theoretical/predicted or based on Sanger sequencing results. There may be discrepancies between sequencing results obtained by Addgene and the depositor sequence. If an Addgene verified sequence is not available, please contact before placing your order to request that our lab fully sequence the plasmid.
How to cite: pAc5.1A-DmDCP2-E361Q-dsRNAres-V5His6_J was a gift from Elisa Izaurralde (Addgene plasmid # 146689 ; http://n2t.net/addgene:146689 ; RRID:Addgene_146689)
